Addgene plasmid #32244: pGL3Basic-miR126-EGFL7-Promoter
Depositing lab: Charles Lowenstein. Depositing organization: University of Rochester Medical Center. Publication: Ets-1 and Ets-2 regulate the expression of microRNA-126 in endothelial cells. Harris TA, Yamakuchi M, Kondo M, Oettgen P, Lowenstein CJ. Arterioscler Thromb Vasc Biol. 2010 Oct;30(10):1990-7. Epub 2010 Jul 29. 10.1161/ATVBAHA.110.211706 PubMed 20671229.
Backbone
  Vector backbone: pGL3Basic
  Backbone manufacturer: Promega
  Backbone size w/o insert (bp): 4818
  Vector type: Mammalian Expression, Luciferase
Growth in bacteria
  Bacterial resistance: Ampicillin, 100 μg/mL
  Growth temperature: 37°C
  Growth strain: DH5alpha
  Copy number: Unknown
Gene/Insert
  Cloning method: Ligation Independent Cloning
  Sequencing primers: 5′ GCCTGCTGCCAACTTGTTCT; 3′ ATGGACCCTAGCCCTTGCTG
Terms and licenses: Academic/Nonprofit Terms; Industry Terms: Not Available to Industry
How to cite: pGL3Basic-miR126-EGFL7-Promoter was a gift from Charles Lowenstein (Addgene plasmid # 32244 ; http://n2t.net/addgene:32244 ; RRID:Addgene_32244)
