[The description below was written by a language model from this plasmid's Addgene catalogue record and pLannotate feature annotations shown in this document.]
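Description:
pGL3Basic-miR126-EGFL7-Promoter is a firefly luciferase reporter plasmid built on Promega's promoterless pGL3-Basic backbone and intended for transient transfection into mammalian cells. It is maintained in E. coli through a high-copy ColE1/pUC-type origin and selected with ampicillin via the β-lactamase gene and its native promoter. An f1 origin is also present, allowing single-stranded DNA production. The short tetracycline-resistance, lacZα and SV40 large T antigen fragments flagged in the annotation are non-functional remnants of the backbone rather than working genes.

The reporter unit consists of the luc+ luciferase coding sequence followed by the SV40 late polyadenylation signal. Upstream of the cloning region sit a synthetic poly(A) signal and the α2-globin RNA polymerase II pause site, which block read-through transcription from the backbone, so luciferase output reflects only the activity of the inserted regulatory DNA. The catalogue entry gives no separate insert fields (species, size or boundaries), and the feature table does not annotate the insert. However, the sequenced plasmid is 6,593 nt against a 4,818 bp empty backbone. The unannotated stretch between the pause site and the luciferase start codon therefore presumably holds the cloned fragment, which was introduced by ligation-independent cloning. From the plasmid name and the associated study on Ets-1 and Ets-2 regulation of microRNA-126 in endothelial cells, this fragment is a promoter region of EGFL7, the gene linked with miR-126 in the construct's name. The plasmid is suited to promoter-activity assays, for example testing how Ets transcription factors drive EGFL7/miR-126 transcription.
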