Features (pLannotate 1.2.2; 11 found; start..end, strand, type, name):
      1..1653    +  CDS            luciferase: firefly luciferase; luc+; enhanced luc+ version of the luciferase gene
   1694..1815    -  polyA_signal   SV40 poly(A) signal: SV40 polyadenylation signal
   1838..1906    -  CDS            large T antigen (fragment): large T antigen from SV40 (simian virus 40)
   1922..2054    +  CDS            TcR (fragment): tetracycline efflux protein; tet; confers resistance to tetracycline
   2234..2822    -  rep_origin     ori: high-copy-number ColE1/pMB1/pBR322/pUC origin of replication
   2993..3853    -  CDS            AmpR: β-lactamase; bla; confers resistance to ampicillin, carbenicillin, and related antibiotics
   3854..3958    -  promoter       AmpR promoter: bla
   3985..4413    +  rep_origin     f1 ori (sequence partly withheld): f1 bacteriophage origin of replication; arrow indicates direction of (+) strand synthesis
   4445..4512    -  CDS            lacZα (fragment): LacZα fragment of β-galactosidase; lacZ fragment
   4571..4619    +  polyA_signal   poly(A) signal: synthetic polyadenylation signal
   4633..4724    +  misc_feature   pause site: RNA polymerase II transcriptional pause signal from the human α2 globin gene
>Addgene plasmid #32244 | pGL3Basic-miR126-EGFL7-Promoter | addgene full sequence | sequence record 226841 | Addgene NGS Result
ATGGAAGACGCCAAAAACATAAAGAAAGGCCCGGCGCCATTCTATCCGCTGGAAGATGGAACCGCTGGAG
AGCAACTGCATAAGGCTATGAAGAGATACGCCCTGGTTCCTGGAACAATTGCTTTTACAGATGCACATAT
CGAGGTGGACATCACTTACGCTGAGTACTTCGAAATGTCCGTTCGGTTGGCAGAAGCTATGAAACGATAT
GGGCTGAATACAAATCACAGAATCGTCGTATGCAGTGAAAACTCTCTTCAATTCTTTATGCCGGTGTTGG
GCGCGTTATTTATCGGAGTTGCAGTTGCGCCCGCGAACGACATTTATAATGAACGTGAATTGCTCAACAG
TATGGGCATTTCGCAGCCTACCGTGGTGTTCGTTTCCAAAAAGGGGTTGCAAAAAATTTTGAACGTGCAA
AAAAAGCTCCCAATCATCCAAAAAATTATTATCATGGATTCTAAAACGGATTACCAGGGATTTCAGTCGA
TGTACACGTTCGTCACATCTCATCTACCTCCCGGTTTTAATGAATACGATTTTGTGCCAGAGTCCTTCGA
TAGGGACAAGACAATTGCACTGATCATGAACTCCTCTGGATCTACTGGTCTGCCTAAAGGTGTCGCTCTG
CCTCATAGAACTGCCTGCGTGAGATTCTCGCATGCCAGAGATCCTATTTTTGGCAATCAAATCATTCCGG
ATACTGCGATTTTAAGTGTTGTTCCATTCCATCACGGTTTTGGAATGTTTACTACACTCGGATATTTGAT
ATGTGGATTTCGAGTCGTCTTAATGTATAGATTTGAAGAAGAGCTGTTTCTGAGGAGCCTTCAGGATTAC
AAGATTCAAAGTGCGCTGCTGGTGCCAACCCTATTCTCCTTCTTCGCCAAAAGCACTCTGATTGACAAAT
ACGATTTATCTAATTTACACGAAATTGCTTCTGGTGGCGCTCCCCTCTCTAAGGAAGTCGGGGAAGCGGT
TGCCAAGAGGTTCCATCTGCCAGGTATCAGGCAAGGATATGGGCTCACTGAGACTACATCAGCTATTCTG
ATTACACCCGAGGGGGATGATAAACCGGGCGCGGTCGGTAAAGTTGTTCCATTTTTTGAAGCGAAGGTTG
TGGATCTGGATACCGGGAAAACGCTGGGCGTTAATCAAAGAGGCGAACTGTGTGTGAGAGGTCCTATGAT
TATGTCCGGTTATGTAAACAATCCGGAAGCGACCAACGCCTTGATTGACAAGGATGGATGGCTACATTCT
GGAGACATAGCTTACTGGGACGAAGACGAACACTTCTTCATCGTTGACCGCCTGAAGTCTCTGATTAAGT
ACAAAGGCTATCAGGTGGCTCCCGCTGAATTGGAATCCATCTTGCTCCAACACCCCAACATCTTCGACGC
AGGTGTCGCAGGTCTTCCCGACGATGACGCCGGTGAACTTCCCGCCGCCGTTGTTGTTTTGGAGCACGGA
AAGACGATGACGGAAAAAGAGATCGTGGATTACGTCGCCAGTCAAGTAACAACCGCGAAAAAGTTGCGCG
GAGGAGTTGTGTTTGTGGACGAAGTACCGAAAGGTCTTACCGGAAAACTCGACGCAAGAAAAATCAGAGA
GATCCTCATAAAGGCCAAGAAGGGCGGAAAGATCGCCGTGTAATTCTAGAGTCGGGGCGGCCGGCCGCTT
CGAGCAGACATGATAAGATACATTGATGAGTTTGGACAAACCACAACTAGAATGCAGTGAAAAAAATGCT
TTATTTGTGAAATTTGTGATGCTATTGCTTTATTTGTAACCATTATAAGCTGCAATAAACAAGTTAACAA
CAACAATTGCATTCATTTTATGTTTCAGGTTCAGGGGGAGGTGTGGGAGGTTTTTTAAAGCAAGTAAAAC
CTCTACAAATGTGGTAAAATCGATAAGGATCCGTCGACCGATGCCCTTGAGAGCCTTCAACCCAGTCAGC
TCCTTCCGGTGGGCGCGGGGCATGACTATCGTCGCCGCACTTATGACTGTCTTCTTTATCATGCAACTCG
TAGGACAGGTGCCGGCAGCGCTCTTCCGCTTCCTCGCTCACTGACTCGCTGCGCTCGGTCGTTCGGCTGC
GGCGAGCGGTATCAGCTCACTCAAAGGCGGTAATACGGTTATCCACAGAATCAGGGGATAACGCAGGAAA
GAACATGTGAGCAAAAGGCCAGCAAAAGGCCAGGAACCGTAAAAAGGCCGCGTTGCTGGCGTTTTTCCAT
AGGCTCCGCCCCCCTGACGAGCATCACAAAAATCGACGCTCAAGTCAGAGGTGGCGAAACCCGACAGGAC
TATAAAGATACCAGGCGTTTCCCCCTGGAAGCTCCCTCGTGCGCTCTCCTGTTCCGACCCTGCCGCTTAC
CGGATACCTGTCCGCCTTTCTCCCTTCGGGAAGCGTGGCGCTTTCTCATAGCTCACGCTGTAGGTATCTC
AGTTCGGTGTAGGTCGTTCGCTCCAAGCTGGGCTGTGTGCACGAACCCCCCGTTCAGCCCGACCGCTGCG
CCTTATCCGGTAACTATCGTCTTGAGTCCAACCCGGTAAGACACGACTTATCGCCACTGGCAGCAGCCAC
TGGTAACAGGATTAGCAGAGCGAGGTATGTAGGCGGTGCTACAGAGTTCTTGAAGTGGTGGCCTAACTAC
GGCTACACTAGAAGAACAGTATTTGGTATCTGCGCTCTGCTGAAGCCAGTTACCTTCGGAAAAAGAGTTG
GTAGCTCTTGATCCGGCAAACAAACCACCGCTGGTAGCGGTGGTTTTTTTGTTTGCAAGCAGCAGATTAC
GCGCAGAAAAAAAGGATCTCAAGAAGATCCTTTGATCTTTTCTACGGGGTCTGACGCTCAGTGGAACGAA
AACTCACGTTAAGGGATTTTGGTCATGAGATTATCAAAAAGGATCTTCACCTAGATCCTTTTAAATTAAA
AATGAAGTTTTAAATCAATCTAAAGTATATATGAGTAAACTTGGTCTGACAGTTACCAATGCTTAATCAG
TGAGGCACCTATCTCAGCGATCTGTCTATTTCGTTCATCCATAGTTGCCTGACTCCCCGTCGTGTAGATA
ACTACGATACGGGAGGGCTTACCATCTGGCCCCAGTGCTGCAATGATACCGCGAGACCCACGCTCACCGG
CTCCAGATTTATCAGCAATAAACCAGCCAGCCGGAAGGGCCGAGCGCAGAAGTGGTCCTGCAACTTTATC
CGCCTCCATCCAGTCTATTAATTGTTGCCGGGAAGCTAGAGTAAGTAGTTCGCCAGTTAATAGTTTGCGC
AACGTTGTTGCCATTGCTACAGGCATCGTGGTGTCACGCTCGTCGTTTGGTATGGCTTCATTCAGCTCCG
GTTCCCAACGATCAAGGCGAGTTACATGATCCCCCATGTTGTGCAAAAAAGCGGTTAGCTCCTTCGGTCC
TCCGATCGTTGTCAGAAGTAAGTTGGCCGCAGTGTTATCACTCATGGTTATGGCAGCACTGCATAATTCT
CTTACTGTCATGCCATCCGTAAGATGCTTTTCTGTGACTGGTGAGTACTCAACCAAGTCATTCTGAGAAT
AGTGTATGCGGCGACCGAGTTGCTCTTGCCCGGCGTCAATACGGGATAATACCGCGCCACATAGCAGAAC
TTTAAAAGTGCTCATCATTGGAAAACGTTCTTCGGGGCGAAAACTCTCAAGGATCTTACCGCTGTTGAGA
TCCAGTTCGATGTAACCCACTCGTGCACCCAACTGATCTTCAGCATCTTTTACTTTCACCAGCGTTTCTG
GGTGAGCAAAAACAGGAAGGCAAAATGCCGCAAAAAAGGGAATAAGGGCGACACGGAAATGTTGAATACT
CATACTCTTCCTTTTTCAATATTATTGAAGCATTTATCAGGGTTATTGTCTCATGAGCGGATACATATTT
GAATGTATTTAGAAAAATAAACAAATAGGGGTTCCGCGCACATTTCCCCGAAAAGTGCCACCTG
[124 nt withheld, positions 3985-4108]
C
[91 nt withheld, positions 4110-4200]
A
[49 nt withheld, positions 4202-4250]
CCTTTGACGTTGGAGTCCACGTTCTTT
[37 nt withheld, positions 4278-4314]
ACCCTATCTCGGTCTATTCTTTTGATTTATAAGGGATTTTGCCGATTTCGGCCTATTGGTTAAAAAATGA
GCTGATTTAACAAAAATTTAACGCGAATTTTAACAAAATATTAACGCTTACAATTTGCCATTCGCCATTC
AGGCTGCGCAACTGTTGGGAAGGGCGATCGGTGCGGGCCTCTTCGCTATTACGCCAGCCCAAGCTACCAT
GATAAGTAAGTAATATTAAGGTACGGGAGGTACTTGGAGCGGCCGCAATAAAATATCTTTATTTTCATTA
CATCTGTGTGTTGGTTTTTTGTGTGAATCGATAGTACTAACATACGCTCTCCATCAAAACAAAACGAAAC
AAAACAAACTAGCAAAATAGGCTGTCCCCAGTGCAAGTGCAGGTGCCAGAACATTTCTCTATCGATAGGT
ACCGCCTGCTGCCAACTTGTTCTTCACTGCAACCCCCTCCTGACAGCTGGAGGGACAGGCTGGCCAGGGC
AGGATGAGCCCCTGGGTGGGAGAGCCAGGGGGCCGAGGGAGGCACAGGGCGGCTGAGGGTGCAGCCAGTA
GGGTAAGGGCCAGATCCCAGGGTGGCCTAGTGTGGAGGAGGTGGGGAAATGGGGTTCTGCCTATCTGCTC
CAACCTCAGGGCAGGGGCCACCTCTGGAAAGAGGCCCCTCCCGCTCAGACCAGCGGTGCCTGGGTGCCAG
GAGTGCCCCCTTAAACCAGCTCAGTGACCATGAAGCAGGTGCAGAAACAGGCCCGGAGAAGAGTGAGGTC
CTGCCTGGCTGAGGCCCTGAGCCCTGACCACAGCCTGGCGCCCAGAGCAGACCCTTCCCCTGGCCGTGGG
TAGAGGGGAGCTGGTTCCTGCTTGAGGGGGAGGCGCATCGCGTGTGGGTGAGGTTTCCACCTGCCCTCCA
AAGTCCCGTGGGGAATTTCCCCAGCTGCCCCAGCCTCCCTTGGCTCAAGTTGCCCAGCTGAGTGGGGCTG
GAGAGGTGGGGGCACACTGACCGCCCAGGGCCAGGGAAATGGGGGTGTCCCAGGCATCAGGCCGACAGGG
GCTGACCCCAAAGCAGGGCTCACACCCCACGGACAGCGGGGTTGGGAGAGGCCCTGCTCTCCTGGGGTTC
CAGGCGTGCCCTCCAAAGCCACCCAGCTCCCTTCAGCACCGTGTCCCCTCCCACCCAGCCCACCTTTGCC
ACAGTGGCTCGCTCGGCCTGAGGCTCCCACTGCCGTGTGAACAGGGAAGCTGAGGGTCAGACCTGGAGGC
TGGGACGCCGGGAATCTGACAGAGCACCCCCTGTGATCACCCACAGTGTCCCGCATCCCTCCCCACACCC
CCGGCCGCAGCCTGCTGCCAGCCCAGAGCACCCCTGTGAAGTGGGGCTGAGGGCATTGGGCCTGCTTGCC
CATCTCCAGGGCAGGGGCTCACAGCCTCACTGGCAGCTCTTTTAGGGGAGAGAGCTTGGACTCCATGCTT
GTCCCCTCCCGTCACCCCCTCACCATGGGCCTCAGGGACCCACGGAACAGGCTGTTCTCGGACCGCTCAG
CCTGTCTTGCCACCCCAGTCCCTTCCTGCCGGGCCTCGCCACTCGCCATCCCTCACTGGTCAAGGCTCCT
GTGTGGCTGGTCCCTGCCTTGGCCTGGGGCCCCTCCAAGCTCCCGTGCTGTGTCACACACATCTGGGGGT
GTCCTGGGGGAGGGCCCAGCATCCTTGGCCCAAAGATGCAGCAGCTCCCTTCTGTCCAGCCACACGTGAG
CATGGCCTGTGAACCCACGGTCCTGGGAGGGCCCTGGGCTTGCGTCCTCCACCCCACACTCTCCCCAGGG
TCTCCAGCAGGGTCCAGCCCTGGTTTCTGGCTGTTTTGGGGCTAGACTCTGATGGCCCAGGGGACGGCTT
CCCCACCCCTGGGCAGTTTGTCCAGGCCCCCTCACACGGTGGCCCCCACCCCCCTCAGCCTCCTGTTTGT
CCGACGACACGTCCCCGTTATCAGCGGAGAACACACACAGGAAGTCCGGCTGGGAAGGGCCCATCCCAAT
CCCGATTACCCGGGACGGAGCATAAAAAGCCGCCCTTCCTCGCCCGGGGGGAGCCTCCCTGCACCAAGCT
GGCCCTGCACGGCTGCAAGGGAGGCTCCTGTGGACAGGCCAGGCAGGTGGGCCTCAGGAGGTGCCTCCAG
GCGGCCAGTGGGCCTGAGGCCCCAGCAAGGGCTAGGGTCCATGCTAGCCCGGGCTCGAGATCTGCGATCT
AAGTAAGCTTGGCATTCCGGTACTGTTGGTAAAGCCACC
