>Addgene plasmid #32244 | pGL3Basic-miR126-EGFL7-Promoter | addgene partial sequence | sequence record 37686 | RVprimer3 5'-CTAGCAAAATAGGCTGTCCC-3'
TTTCTCTATCGATAGGTACCGCCTGCTGCCAACTTGTTCTTCACTGCAACCCCCTCCTGACAGCTGGAGG
GACAGGCTGGCCAGGGCAGGATGAGCCCCTGGGTGGGAGAGCCAGGGGGCCGAGGGAGGCACAGGGCGGC
TGAGGGTGCAGCCAGTAGGGTAAGGGCCAGATCCCAGGGTGGCCTAGTGTGGAGGAGGTGGGGAAATGGG
GTTCTGCCTATCTGCTCCAACCTCAGGGCAGGGGCCACCTCTGGAAAGAGGCCCCTCCCGCTCAGACCAG
CGGTGCCTGGGTGCCAGGAGTGCCCCCTTAAACCAGCTCAGTGACCATGAAGCAGGTGCAGAAACAGGCC
CGGAGAAGAGTGAGGTCCTGCCTGGCTGAGGCCCTGAGCCCTGACCACAGCCTGGCGCCCAGAGCAGACC
CTTCCCCTGGCCGTGGGTAGAGGGGAGCTGGTTCCTGCTTGAGGGGGAGGCGCATCGCGTGTGGGTGAGG
TTTCCACCTGCCCTCCAAAGTCCCGTGGGGAATTTCCCCAGCTGCCCCAGCCTCCCTTGGCTCAAGTTGC
CCAGCTGAGTGGGGCTGGAGAGGTGGGGGCACACTGACCGCCCAGGGCCAGGGAAATGGGGGTGTCCCAG
GCATCAGGCCGACAGGGGCTGACCCCAAAGCAGGGCTCACACCCCACGGACAGCGGGGTTGGGAGAGGCC
CTGCTCTCCTGGGGTTCCAGGCGTGCCCTCCAAAGCCACCCAGCTCCCTTCA
